>Addgene plasmid #111959 | pJB02 | depositor full sequence | sequence record 210714 | pJB02 sequence 5592 bps
TGGCGAATGGG
[124 nt withheld, positions 12-135]
C
[91 nt withheld, positions 137-227]
A
[49 nt withheld, positions 229-277]
CCTTTGACGTTGGAGTCCACGTTCTTT
[37 nt withheld, positions 305-341]
ACCCTATCTCGGTCTATTCTTTTGATTTATAAGGGATTTTGCCGATTTCGGCCTATTGGTTAAAAAATGA
GCTGATTTAACAAAAATTTAACGCGAATTTTAACAAAATATTAACGTTTACAATTTCAGGTGGCACTTTT
CGGGGAAATGTGCGCGGAACCCCTATTTGTTTATTTTTCTAAATACATTCAAATATGTATCCGCTCATGA
GACAATAACCCTGATAAATGCTTCAATAATATTGAAAAAGGAAGAGTATGAGTATTCAACATTTCCGTGT
CGCCCTTATTCCCTTTTTTGCGGCATTTTGCCTTCCTGTTTTTGCTCACCCAGAAACGCTGGTGAAAGTA
AAAGATGCTGAAGATCAGTTGGGTGCACGAGTGGGTTACATCGAACTGGATCTCAACAGCGGTAAGATCC
TTGAGAGTTTTCGCCCCGAAGAACGTTTTCCAATGATGAGCACTTTTAAAGTTCTGCTATGTGGCGCGGT
ATTATCCCGTATTGACGCCGGGCAAGAGCAACTCGGTCGCCGCATACACTATTCTCAGAATGACTTGGTT
GAGTACTCACCAGTCACAGAAAAGCATCTTACGGATGGCATGACAGTAAGAGAATTATGCAGTGCTGCCA
TAACCATGAGTGATAACACTGCGGCCAACTTACTTCTGACAACGATCGGAGGACCGAAGGAGCTAACCGC
TTTTTTGCACAACATGGGGGATCATGTAACTCGCCTTGATCGTTGGGAACCGGAGCTGAATGAAGCCATA
CCAAACGACGAGCGTGACACCACGATGCCTGCAGCAATGGCAACAACGTTGCGCAAACTATTAACTGGCG
AACTACTTACTCTAGCTTCCCGGCAACAATTAATAGACTGGATGGAGGCGGATAAAGTTGCAGGACCACT
TCTGCGCTCGGCCCTTCCGGCTGGCTGGTTTATTGCTGATAAATCTGGAGCCGGTGAGCGTGGGTCTCGC
GGTATCATTGCAGCACTGGGGCCAGATGGTAAGCCCTCCCGTATCGTAGTTATCTACACGACGGGGAGTC
AGGCAACTATGGATGAACGAAATAGACAGATCGCTGAGATAGGTGCCTCACTGATTAAGCATTGGTAACT
GTCAGACCAAGTTTACTCATATATACTTTAGATTGATTTAAAACTTCATTTTTAATTTAAAAGGATCTAG
GTGAAGATCCTTTTTGATAATCTCATGACCAAAATCCCTTAACGTGAGTTTTCGTTCCACTGAGCGTCAG
ACCCCGTAGAAAAGATCAAAGGATCTTCTTGAGATCCTTTTTTTCTGCGCGTAATCTGCTGCTTGCAAAC
AAAAAAACCACCGCTACCAGCGGTGGTTTGTTTGCCGGATCAAGAGCTACCAACTCTTTTTCCGAAGGTA
ACTGGCTTCAGCAGAGCGCAGATACCAAATACTGTCCTTCTAGTGTAGCCGTAGTTAGGCCACCACTTCA
AGAACTCTGTAGCACCGCCTACATACCTCGCTCTGCTAATCCTGTTACCAGTGGCTGCTGCCAGTGGCGA
TAAGTCGTGTCTTACCGGGTTGGACTCAAGACGATAGTTACCGGATAAGGCGCAGCGGTCGGGCTGAACG
GGGGGTTCGTGCACACAGCCCAGCTTGGAGCGAACGACCTACACCGAACTGAGATACCTACAGCGTGAGC
TATGAGAAAGCGCCACGCTTCCCGAAGGGAGAAAGGCGGACAGGTATCCGGTAAGCGGCAGGGTCGGAAC
AGGAGAGCGCACGAGGGAGCTTCCAGGGGGAAACGCCTGGTATCTTTATAGTCCTGTCGGGTTTCGCCAC
CTCTGACTTGAGCGTCGATTTTTGTGATGCTCGTCAGGGGGGCGGAGCCTATGGAAAAACGCCAGCAACG
CGGCCTTTTTACGGTTCCTGGCCTTTTGCTGGCCTTTTGCTCACATGTTCTTTCCTGCGTTATCCCCTGA
TTCTGTGGATAACCGTATTACCGCCTTTGAGTGAGCTGATACCGCTCGCCGCAGCCGAACGACCGAGCGC
AGCGAGTCAGTGAGCGAGGAAGCGGAAGAGCGCCTGATGCGGTATTTTCTCCTTACGCATCTGTGCGGTA
TTTCACACCGCATATATGGTGCACTCTCAGTACAATCTGCTCTGATGCCGCATAGTTAAGCCAGTATACA
CTCCGCTATCGCTACGTGACTGGGTCATGGCTGCGCCCCGACACCCGCCAACACCCGCTGACGCGCCCTG
ACGGGCTTGTCTGCTCCCGGCATCCGCTTACAGACAAGCTGTGACCGTCTCCGGGAGCTGCATGTGTCAG
AGGTTTTCACCGTCATCACCGAAACGCGCGAGGCAGCTGCGGTAAAGCTCATCAGCGTGGTCGTGAAGCG
ATTCACAGATGTCTGCCTGTTCATCCGCGTCCAGCTCGTTGAGTTTCTCCAGAAGCGTTAATGTCTGGCT
TCTGATAAAGCGGGCCATGTTAAGGGCGGTTTTTTCCTGTTTGGTCACTGATGCCTCCGTGTAAGGGGGA
TTTCTGTTCATGGGGGTAATGATACCGATGAAACGAGAGAGGATGCTCACGATACGGGTTACTGATGATG
AACATGCCCGGTTACTGGAACGTTGTGAGGGTAAACAACTGGCGGTATGGATGCGGCGGGACCAGAGAAA
AATCACTCAGGGTCAATGCCAGCGCTTCGTTAATACAGATGTAGGTGTTCCACAGGGTAGCCAGCAGCAT
CCTGCGATGCAGATCCGGAACATAATGGTGCAGGGCGCTGACTTCCGCGTTTCCAGACTTTACGAAACAC
GGAAACCGAAGACCATTCATGTTGTTGCTCAGGTCGCAGACGTTTTGCAGCAGCAGTCGCTTCACGTTCG
CTCGCGTATCGGTGATTCATTCTGCTAACCAGTAAGGCAACCCCGCCAGCCTAGCCGGGTCCTCAACGAC
AGGAGCACGATCATGCGCACCCGTGGCCAGGACCCAACGCTGCCCGAGATCTCGATCCCGCGAAATTAAT
ACGACTCACTATAGGGAGACCACAACGGTTTCCCTCTAGAAATAATTTTGTTTAACTTTAAGAAGGAGAT
ATACATATGAAACAAGATCTGATGTCCCCTATACTAGGTTATTGGAAAATTAAGGGCCTTGTGCAACCCA
CTCGACTTCTTTTGGAATATCTTGAAGAAAAATATGAAGAGCATTTGTATGAGCGCGATGAAGGTGATAA
ATGGCGAAACAAAAAGTTTGAATTGGGTTTGGAGTTTCCCAATCTTCCTTATTATATTGATGGTGATGTT
AAATTAACACAGTCTATGGCCATCATACGTTATATAGCTGACAAGCACAACATGTTGGGTGGTTGTCCAA
AAGAGCGTGCAGAGATTTCAATGCTTGAAGGAGCGGTTTTGGATATTAGATACGGTGTTTCGAGAATTGC
ATATAGTAAAGACTTTGAAACTCTCAAAGTTGATTTTCTTAGCAAGCTACCTGAAATGCTGAAAATGTTC
GAAGATCGTTTATGTCATAAAACATATTTAAATGGTGATCATGTAACCCATCCTGACTTCATGTTGTATG
ACGCTCTTGATGTTGTTTTATACATGGACCCAATGTGCCTGGATGCGTTCCCAAAATTAGTTTGTTTTAA
AAAACGTATTGAAGCTATCCCACAAATTGATAAGTACTTGAAATCCAGCAAGTATATAGCATGGCCTTTG
CAGGGCTGGCAAGCCACGTTTGGTGGTGGCGACCATCCTCCAACTAGTGGATCTGGTGGTGGTGGCGGTT
CCATGAGCGAGAATCTTTATTTTCAGGGATCCCCGCGGATGGTGAGCAAGGGCGAGGAGCTGTTCACCGG
GGTGGTGCCCATCCTGGTCGAGCTGGACGGCGACGTAAACGGCCACAAGTTCAGCGTGTCCGGCGAGGGC
GAGGGCGATGCCACCTACGGCAAGCTGACCCTGAAGTTCATCTGCACCACCGGCAAGCTGCCCGTGCCCT
GGCCCACCCTCGTGACCACCCTGACCTACGGCGTGCAGTGCTTCAGCCGCTACCCCGACCACATGAAGCA
GCACGACTTCTTCAAGTCCGCCATGCCCGAAGGCTACGTCCAGGAGCGCACCATCTTCTTCAAGGACGAC
GGCAACTACAAGACCCGCGCCGAGGTGAAGTTCGAGGGCGACACCCTGGTGAACCGCATCGAGCTGAAGG
GCATCGACTTCAAGGAGGACGGCAACATCCTGGGGCACAAGCTGGAGTACAACTACAACAGCCACAACGT
CTATATCATGGCCGACAAGCAGAAGAACGGCATCAAGGTGAACTTCAAGATCCGCCACAACATCGAGGAC
GGCAGCGTGCAGCTCGCCGACCACTACCAGCAGAACACCCCCATCGGCGACGGCCCCGTGCTGCTGCCCG
ACAACCACTACCTGAGCACCCAGTCCAAGCTGAGCAAAGACCCCAACGAGAAGCGCGATCACATGGTCCT
GCTGGAGTTCGTGACCGCCGCCGGGATCACTCTCGGCATGGACGAGCTGTACAAGCTCGAGGACGAGCTG
TATAAGGCCGGCCTGGAGTCTAGAATCAGTCTGATTGCGGCGTTAGCGGTAGATCGCGTTATCGGCATGG
AAAACGCCATGCCGTGGAACCTGCCTGCCGATCTCGCCTGGTTTAAACGCAACACCTTAAATAAACCCGT
GATTATGGGCCGCCATACCTGGGAATCAATCGGTCGTCCGTTGCCAGGACGCAAAAATATTATCCTCAGC
AGTCAACCGGGTACGGACGATCGCGTAACGTGGGTGAAGTCGGTGGATGAAGCCATCGCGGCGTGTGGTG
ACGTACCAGAAATCATGGTGATTGGCGGCGGTCGCGTTTATGAACAGTTCTTGCCAAAAGCGCAAAAACT
GTATCTGACGCATATCGACGCAGAAGTGGAAGGCGACACCCATTTCCCGGATTACGAGCCGGATGACTGG
GAATCGGTATTCAGCGAATTCCACGATGCTGATGCGCAGAACTCTCACAGCTATTGCTTTGAGATTCTGG
AGCGGCGGTAAGCGGCCGCCACCATCACCACCACCACTAGGGGCCGCACTCGAGCACCACCACCACCACC
ACTGAGATCCGGCTGCTAACAAAGCCCGAAAGGAAGCTGAGTTGGCTGCTGCCACCGCTGAGCAATAACT
AGCATAACCCCTTGGGGCCTCTAAACGGGTCTTGAGGGGTTTTTTGCTGAAAGGAGGAACTATATCCGGA
T
Features (pLannotate 1.2.2; 16 found; start..end, strand, type, name):
     12..467     +  rep_origin     f1 ori (sequence partly withheld): f1 bacteriophage origin of replication; arrow indicates direction of (+) strand synthesis
    494..598     +  promoter       AmpR promoter: bla
    599..1459    +  CDS            AmpR: β-lactamase; bla; confers resistance to ampicillin, carbenicillin, and related antibiotics
   1630..2218    +  rep_origin     ori: high-copy-number ColE1/pMB1/pBR322/pUC origin of replication
   2404..2546    -  misc_feature   bom: basis of mobility region from pBR322
   2648..2839    -  CDS            rop: Rop protein, which maintains plasmids at low copy number; rop
   2856..3236    +  CDS            YPB1_ECOLX: Protein predicted: Swiss-Prot protein existence level 4. From Escherichia coli.
   3348..3366    +  promoter       T7 promoter: promoter for bacteriophage T7 RNA polymerase
   3398..3420    +  RBS            RBS: efficient ribosome binding site from bacteriophage T7 gene 10 (Olins and Rangwala, 1989)
   3443..4094    +  CDS            GST (fragment): glutathione S-transferase from Schistosoma japonicum
   4129..4149    +  CDS            capTEV™ (fragment): composite tag for in vivo biotinylation, TEV protease cleavage, and 6xHis tagging
   4160..4876    +  CDS            mEGFP: mEGFP is a basic (constitutively fluorescent) green fluorescent protein published in 2002, derived from Aequorea victoria. It has moderate acid sensitivity.
   4916..5392    +  CDS            ecDHFR: E. coli dihydrofolate reductase; folA
   5436..5453    +  CDS            9xHis (fragment): 9xHis affinity tag
   5463..5512    +  CDS            SET1 (fragment): solubility-enhancement tag derived from T7 phage gene 10B
   5520..5567    +  terminator     T7 terminator: transcription terminator for bacteriophage T7 RNA polymerase
