>Addgene plasmid #111959 | pJB02 | addgene full sequence | sequence record 219913 | Addgene NGS Result
CTTCACGTTCGCTCGCGTATCGGTGATTCATTCTGCTAACCAGTAAGGCAACCCCGCCAGCCTAGCCGGG
TCCTCAACGACAGGAGCACGATCATGCGCACCCGTGGCCAGGACCCAACGCTGCCCGAGATCTCGATCCC
GCGAAATTAATACGACTCACTATAGGGAGACCACAACGGTTTCCCTCTAGAAATAATTTTGTTTAACTTT
AAGAAGGAGATATACATATGAAACAAGATCTGATGTCCCCTATACTAGGTTATTGGAAAATTAAGGGCCT
TGTGCAACCCACTCGACTTCTTTTGGAATATCTTGAAGAAAAATATGAAGAGCATTTGTATGAGCGCGAT
GAAGGTGATAAATGGCGAAACAAAAAGTTTGAATTGGGTTTGGAGTTTCCCAATCTTCCTTATTATATTG
ATGGTGATGTTAAATTAACACAGTCTATGGCCATCATACGTTATATAGCTGACAAGCACAACATGTTGGG
TGGTTGTCCAAAAGAGCGTGCAGAGATTTCAATGCTTGAAGGAGCGGTTTTGGATATTAGATACGGTGTT
TCGAGAATTGCATATAGTAAAGACTTTGAAACTCTCAAAGTTGATTTTCTTAGCAAGCTACCTGAAATGC
TGAAAATGTTCGAAGATCGTTTATGTCATAAAACATATTTAAATGGTGATCATGTAACCCATCCTGACTT
CATGTTGTATGACGCTCTTGATGTTGTTTTATACATGGACCCAATGTGCCTGGATGCGTTCCCAAAATTA
GTTTGTTTTAAAAAACGTATTGAAGCTATCCCACAAATTGATAAGTACTTGAAATCCAGCAAGTATATAG
CATGGCCTTTGCAGGGCTGGCAAGCCACGTTTGGTGGTGGCGACCATCCTCCAACTAGTGGATCTGGTGG
TGGTGGCGGTTCCATGAGCGAGAATCTTTATTTTCAGGGATCCCCGCGGATGGTGAGCAAGGGCGAGGAG
CTGTTCACCGGGGTGGTGCCCATCCTGGTCGAGCTGGACGGCGACGTAAACGGCCACAAGTTCAGCGTGT
CCGGCGAGGGCGAGGGCGATGCCACCTACGGCAAGCTGACCCTGAAGTTCATCTGCACCACCGGCAAGCT
GCCCGTGCCCTGGCCCACCCTCGTGACCACCCTGACCTACGGCGTGCAGTGCTTCAGCCGCTACCCCGAC
CACATGAAGCAGCACGACTTCTTCAAGTCCGCCATGCCCGAAGGCTACGTCCAGGAGCGCACCATCTTCT
TCAAGGACGACGGCAACTACAAGACCCGCGCCGAGGTGAAGTTCGAGGGCGACACCCTGGTGAACCGCAT
CGAGCTGAAGGGCATCGACTTCAAGGAGGACGGCAACATCCTGGGGCACAAGCTGGAGTACAACTACAAC
AGCCACAACGTCTATATCATGGCCGACAAGCAGAAGAACGGCATCAAGGTGAACTTCAAGATCCGCCACA
ACATCGAGGACGGCAGCGTGCAGCTCGCCGACCACTACCAGCAGAACACCCCCATCGGCGACGGCCCCGT
GCTGCTGCCCGACAACCACTACCTGAGCACCCAGTCCAAGCTGAGCAAAGACCCCAACGAGAAGCGCGAT
CACATGGTCCTGCTGGAGTTCGTGACCGCCGCCGGGATCACTCTCGGCATGGACGAGCTGTACAAGCTCG
AGGACGAGCTGTATAAGGCCGGCCTGGAGTCTAGAATCAGTCTGATTGCGGCGTTAGCGGTAGATCGCGT
TATCGGCATGGAAAACGCCATGCCGTGGAACCTGCCTGCCGATCTCGCCTGGTTTAAACGCAACACCTTA
AATAAACCCGTGATTATGGGCCGCCATACCTGGGAATCAATCGGTCGTCCGTTGCCAGGACGCAAAAATA
TTATCCTCAGCAGTCAACCGGGTACGGACGATCGCGTAACGTGGGTGAAGTCGGTGGATGAAGCCATCGC
GGCGTGTGGTGACGTACCAGAAATCATGGTGATTGGCGGCGGTCGCGTTTATGAACAGTTCTTGCCAAAA
GCGCAAAAACTGTATCTGACGCATATCGACGCAGAAGTGGAAGGCGACACCCATTTCCCGGATTACGAGC
CGGATGACTGGGAATCGGTATTCAGCGAATTCCACGATGCTGATGCGCAGAACTCTCACAGCTATTGCTT
TGAGATTCTGGAGCGGCGGTAAGCGGCCGCTCTGCCACCATCACCACCACCACTAGGGGCCGCACTCGAG
CACCACCACCACCACCACTGAGATCCGGCTGCTAACAAAGCCCGAAAGGAAGCTGAGTTGGCTGCTGCCA
CCGCTGAGCAATAACTAGCATAACCCCTTGGGGCCTCTAAACGGGTCTTGAGGGGTTTTTTGCTGAAAGG
AGGAACTATATCCGGATTGGCGAATGGG
[124 nt withheld, positions 2409-2532]
C
[91 nt withheld, positions 2534-2624]
A
[49 nt withheld, positions 2626-2674]
CCTTTGACGTTGGAGTCCACGTTCTTT
[37 nt withheld, positions 2702-2738]
ACCCTATCTCGGTCTATTCTTTTGATTTATAAGGGATTTTGCCGATTTCGGCCTATTGGTTAAAAAATGA
GCTGATTTAACAAAAATTTAACGCGAATTTTAACAAAATATTAACGCTTACAATTTAGGTGGCACTTTTC
GGGGAAATGTGCGCGGAACCCCTATTTGTTTATTTTTCTAAATACATTCAAATATGTATCCGCTCATGAG
ACAATAACCCTGATAAATGCTTCAATAATATTGAAAAAGGAAGAGTATGAGTATTCAACATTTCCGTGTC
GCCCTTATTCCCTTTTTTGCGGCATTTTGCCTTCCTGTTTTTGCTCACCCAGAAACGCTGGTGAAAGTAA
AAGATGCTGAAGATCAGTTGGGTGCACGAGTGGGTTACATCGAACTGGATCTCAACAGCGGTAAGATCCT
TGAGAGTTTTCGCCCCGAAGAACGTTTTCCAATGATGAGCACTTTTAAAGTTCTGCTATGTGGCGCGGTA
TTATCCCGTATTGACGCCGGGCAAGAGCAACTCGGTCGCCGCATACACTATTCTCAGAATGACTTGGTTG
AGTACTCACCAGTCACAGAAAAGCATCTTACGGATGGCATGACAGTAAGAGAATTATGCAGTGCTGCCAT
AACCATGAGTGATAACACTGCGGCCAACTTACTTCTGACAACGATCGGAGGACCGAAGGAGCTAACCGCT
TTTTTGCACAACATGGGGGATCATGTAACTCGCCTTGATCGTTGGGAACCGGAGCTGAATGAAGCCATAC
CAAACGACGAGCGTGACACCACGATGCCTGCAGCAATGGCAACAACGTTGCGCAAACTATTAACTGGCGA
ACTACTTACTCTAGCTTCCCGGCAACAATTAATAGACTGGATGGAGGCGGATAAAGTTGCAGGACCACTT
CTGCGCTCGGCCCTTCCGGCTGGCTGGTTTATTGCTGATAAATCTGGAGCCGGTGAGCGTGGGTCTCGCG
GTATCATTGCAGCACTGGGGCCAGATGGTAAGCCCTCCCGTATCGTAGTTATCTACACGACGGGGAGTCA
GGCAACTATGGATGAACGAAATAGACAGATCGCTGAGATAGGTGCCTCACTGATTAAGCATTGGTAACTG
TCAGACCAAGTTTACTCATATATACTTTAGATTGATTTAAAACTTCATTTTTAATTTAAAAGGATCTAGG
TGAAGATCCTTTTTGATAATCTCATGACCAAAATCCCTTAACGTGAGTTTTCGTTCCACTGAGCGTCAGA
CCCCGTAGAAAAGATCAAAGGATCTTCTTGAGATCCTTTTTTTCTGCGCGTAATCTGCTGCTTGCAAACA
AAAAAACCACCGCTACCAGCGGTGGTTTGTTTGCCGGATCAAGAGCTACCAACTCTTTTTCCGAAGGTAA
CTGGCTTCAGCAGAGCGCAGATACCAAATACTGTCCTTCTAGTGTAGCCGTAGTTAGGCCACCACTTCAA
GAACTCTGTAGCACCGCCTACATACCTCGCTCTGCTAATCCTGTTACTAGTGGCTGCTGCCAGTGGCGAT
AAGTCGTGTCTTACCGGGTTGGACTCAAGACGATAGTTACCGGATAAGGCGCAGCGGTCGGGCTGAACGG
GGGGTTCGTGCACACAGCCCAGCTTGGAGCGAACGACCTACACCGAACTGAGATACCTACAGCGTGAGCT
ATGAGAAAGCGCCACGCTTCCCGAAGGGAGAAAGGCGGACAGGTATCCGGTAAGCGGCAGGGTCGGAACA
GGAGAGCGCACGAGGGAGCTTCCAGGGGGAAACGCCTGGTATCTTTATAGTCCTGTCGGGTTTCGCCACC
TCTGACTTGAGCGTCGATTTTTGTGATGCTCGTCAGGGGGGCGGAGCCTATGGAAAAACGCCAGCAACGC
GGCCTTTTTACGGTTCCTGGCCTTTTGCTGGCCTTTTGCTCACATGTTCTTTCCTGCGTTATCCCCTGAT
TCTGTGGATAACCGTATTACCGCCTTTGAGTGAGCTGATACCGCTCGCCGCAGCCGAACGACCGAGCGCA
GCGAGTCAGTGAGCGAGGAAGCGGAAGAGCGCCTGATGCGGTATTTTCTCCTTACGCATCTGTGCGGTAT
TTCACACCGCAATGGTGCACTCTCAGTACAATCTGCTCTGATGCCGCATAGTTAAGCCAGTATACACTCC
GCTATCGCTACGTGACTGGGTCATGGCTGCGCCCCGACACCCGCCAACACCCGCTGACGCGCCCTGACGG
GCTTGTCTGCTCCCGGCATCCGCTTACAGACAAGCTGTGACCGTCTCCGGGAGCTGCATGTGTCAGAGGT
TTTCACCGTCATCACCGAAACGCGCGAGGCAGCTGCGGTAAAGCTCATCAGCGTGGTCGTGAAGCGATTC
ACAGATGTCTGCCTGTTCATCCGCGTCCAGCTCGTTGAGTTTCTCCAGAAGCGTTAATGTCTGGCTTCTG
ATAAAGCGGGCCATGTTAAGGGCGGTTTTTTCCTGTTTGGTTACTGATGCCTCCGTGTAAGGGGGATTTC
TGTTCATGGGGGTAATGATACCGATGAAACGAGAGAGGATGCTCACGATACGGGTTACTGATGATGAACA
TGCCCGGTTACTGGAACGTTGTGAGGGTAAACAACTGGCGGTATGGATGCGGCGGGACCAGAGAAAAATC
ACTCAGGGTCAATGCCAGCGCTTCGTTAATACAGATGTAGGTGTTCCACAGGGTAGCCAGCAGCATCCTG
CGATGCAGATCCGGAACATAATGGTGCAGGGCGCTGACTTCCGCGTTTCCAGACTTTACGAAACACGGAA
ACCGAAGACCATTCATGTTGTTGCTCAGGTCGCAGACGTTTTGCAGCAGCAGTCG
Features (pLannotate 1.2.2; 16 found; start..end, strand, type, name):
    148..166     +  promoter       T7 promoter: promoter for bacteriophage T7 RNA polymerase
    198..220     +  RBS            RBS: efficient ribosome binding site from bacteriophage T7 gene 10 (Olins and Rangwala, 1989)
    243..894     +  CDS            GST (fragment): glutathione S-transferase from Schistosoma japonicum
    929..949     +  CDS            capTEV™ (fragment): composite tag for in vivo biotinylation, TEV protease cleavage, and 6xHis tagging
    960..1676    +  CDS            mEGFP: mEGFP is a basic (constitutively fluorescent) green fluorescent protein published in 2002, derived from Aequorea victoria. It has moderate acid sensitivity.
   1716..2192    +  CDS            ecDHFR: E. coli dihydrofolate reductase; folA
   2241..2258    +  CDS            9xHis (fragment): 9xHis affinity tag
   2268..2317    +  CDS            SET1 (fragment): solubility-enhancement tag derived from T7 phage gene 10B
   2325..2372    +  terminator     T7 terminator: transcription terminator for bacteriophage T7 RNA polymerase
   2409..2837    +  rep_origin     f1 ori (sequence partly withheld): f1 bacteriophage origin of replication; arrow indicates direction of (+) strand synthesis
   2890..2994    +  promoter       AmpR promoter: bla
   2995..3855    +  CDS            AmpR: β-lactamase; bla; confers resistance to ampicillin, carbenicillin, and related antibiotics
   4026..4614    +  rep_origin     ori: high-copy-number ColE1/pMB1/pBR322/pUC origin of replication
   4800..4939    -  misc_feature   bom: basis of mobility region from pBR322
   5041..5229    -  CDS            rop: Rop protein, which maintains plasmids at low copy number; rop
   5249..36      +  CDS            YPB1_ECOLX (across the origin): Protein predicted: Swiss-Prot protein existence level 4. From Escherichia coli.
