[The description below was written by a language model from this plasmid's Addgene catalogue record and pLannotate feature annotations shown in this document.]
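Description:
pJB02 is a bacterial expression plasmid of about 5.6 kb built on the pETARA backbone, a pET-style vector. It is propagated in E. coli through a ColE1/pMB1-type origin accompanied by the pBR322 bom region and the rop gene, which normally moderates copy number (the record lists copy number as unknown). Selection is by ampicillin through the bla β-lactamase gene, and an f1 phage origin is also present. Two sequence records, the depositor's and a repository sequencing result, carry the same set of features in the same order. They differ only in where numbering starts and by one nucleotide in length.

The payload is a single open reading frame driven by the T7 promoter with the phage T7 gene 10 ribosome binding site and closed by the T7 terminator, so expression requires a host that supplies T7 RNA polymerase. The frame begins with Schistosoma japonicum glutathione S-transferase. A short 21-nt match to a tag containing a TEV protease site follows, and probably represents just the TEV cleavage sequence. Next comes mEGFP, enhanced GFP with the monomerizing A206K mutation, cloned between BamHI and EcoRI. The last domain is E. coli dihydrofolate reductase (residues 2–159), cloned between XhoI and HindIII. Downstream, an 18-nt histidine-tag match suggests a 6xHis sequence. The feature table alone does not show whether it is translated as part of the fusion. The small "SET1" hit just before the terminator is likely residual T7 vector sequence.

The resulting GST-GFP-DHFR protein combines an affinity handle for glutathione capture, a fluorescent reporter and the eDHFR domain. The record states it was made for pull-down and localization experiments, and the associated study concerns optochemical control of protein localization in cell-like compartments.
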