Addgene plasmid #111959: pJB02
Purpose: Expresses GST-GFP-DHFR; construct generated for pull-down and localization experiments
Depositing lab: Matthew Good. Depositing organization: University of Pennsylvania. Publication: Optochemical Control of Protein Localization and Activity within Cell-like Compartments. Caldwell RM, Bermudez JG, Thai D, Aonbangkhen C, Schuster BS, Courtney T, Deiters A, Hammer DA, Chenoweth DM, Good MC. Biochemistry. 2018 May 8;57(18):2590-2596. doi: 10.1021/acs.biochem.8b00131. Epub 2018 Apr 19. PubMed 29671583.
Backbone
  Vector backbone: pETARA
  Backbone size w/o insert (bp): 4346
  Total vector size (bp): 5592
  Vector type: Bacterial Expression
Growth in bacteria
  Bacterial resistance: Ampicillin, 100 μg/mL
  Growth temperature: 37°C
  Growth strain: DH5alpha
  Copy number: Unknown
Gene/Insert 1
  Gene/Insert name: mEGFP (alt name: GFP)
  Insert size (bp): 717
  Mutation: enhanced GFP with monomerizing A206K mutation
  Promoter: T7
  Tag / fusion protein: DHFR (C terminal on insert)
  Cloning method: Restriction Enzyme; 5′ cloning site BamHI (not destroyed); 3′ cloning site EcoRI (not destroyed)
  Sequencing primers: 5′ T7 Promoter; 3′ T7 Terminator
Gene/Insert 2
  Gene/Insert name: eDHFR (alt name: Dehydrofolate reductase; DHFR)
  Species: E. Coli
  Insert size (bp): 474
  Mutation: eDHFR;residues 2-159
  Promoter: T7
  Cloning method: Restriction Enzyme; 5′ cloning site XhoI (not destroyed); 3′ cloning site HindIII (not destroyed)
  Sequencing primers: 5′ T7 Promoter; 3′ T7 Terminator
Terms and licenses: Academic/Nonprofit Terms; Industry Terms: Not Available to Industry
How to cite: pJB02 was a gift from Matthew Good (Addgene plasmid # 111959 ; http://n2t.net/addgene:111959 ; RRID:Addgene_111959)
