>Addgene plasmid #111959 | pJB02 | depositor partial sequence | sequence record 210715 | T7 Promoter
ATTTTGTTTACTTTAAGAAGGAGATATACATATGAAACAAGATCTGATGTCCCCTATACTAGGTTATTGG
AAAATTAAGGGCCTTGTGCAACCCACTCGACTTCTTTTGGAATATCTTGAAGAAAAATATGAAGAGCATT
TGTATGAGCGCGATGAAGGTGATAAATGGCGAAACAAAAAGTTTGAATTGGGTTTGGAGTTTCCCAATCT
TCCTTATTATATTGATGGTGATGTTAAATTAACACAGTCTATGGCCATCATACGTTATATAGCTGACAAG
CACAACATGTTGGGTGGTTGTCCAAAAGAGCGTGCAGAGATTTCAATGCTTGAAGGAGCGGTTTTGGATA
TTAGATACGGTGTTTCGAGAATTGCATATAGTAAAGACTTTGAAACTCTCAAAGTTGATTTTCTTAGCAA
GCTACCTGAAATGCTGAAAATGTTCGAAGATCGTTTATGTCATAAAACATATTTAAATGGTGATCATGTA
ACCCATCCTGACTTCATGTTGTATGACGCTCTTGATGTTGTTTTATACATGGACCCAATGTGCCTGGATG
CGTTCCCAAAATTAGTTTGTTTTAAAAAACGTATTGAAGCTATCCCACAAATTGATAAGTACTTGAAATC
CAGCAAGTATATAGCATGGCCTTTGCAGGGCTGGCAAGCCACGTTTGGTGGTGGCGACCATCCTCCAACT
AGTGGATCTGGTGGTGGTGGCGGTTCCATGAGCGAGAATCTTTATTTTCAGGGATCCCCGCGGATGGTGA
GCAAGGGCGAGGAGCTGTTCACCGGGGTGGTGCCCATCCTGGTCGAGCTGGACGGCGACGTAAACGGCCA
CAAGTTCAGCGTGTCCGGCGAGGGCGAGGGCGATGCCACCTACGGCAAGCTGACCCTGAAGTTCATCTGC
ACCACCGGCAAGCTGCCCGTGCCCTGGCCACCCTCGTGACCACCCTGACCTACGGCGTGCAGTGCTTCAG
CCGCTACCCCGACCACATGAGCAGCACGACTTCTTCAGTCGCATGCCGACGCTACGTCAGAGCGCACATC
TCCTCAGACGACGCACTACAGAACC
